Addgene plasmid #103846: pHES553 [prGal1-RAS2(KAN) pnh604]
Purpose: Yeast Expression Plasmid
Depositing lab: Hana El-Samad. Depositing organization: University of California, San Francisco (UCSF). Publication: Model-guided optogenetic study of PKA signaling in budding yeast. Stewart-Ornstein J, Chen S, Bhatnagar R, Weissman JS, El-Samad H. Mol Biol Cell. 2017 Jan 1;28(1):221-227. doi: 10.1091/mbc.E16-06-0354. Epub 2016 Nov 9. PubMed 28035051.
Backbone
  Vector backbone: pNH604
  Total vector size (bp): 6500
  Vector type: Yeast Expression
  Selectable markers: TRP1
Growth in bacteria
  Bacterial resistance: Ampicillin, 100 μg/mL
  Growth temperature: 37°C
  Growth strain: DH5alpha
  Copy number: Unknown
Gene/Insert
  Gene/Insert name: pGal1-Ras2(KAN)
  Species: S. cerevisiae (budding yeast)
Terms and licenses: Academic/Nonprofit Terms; Industry Terms: Not Available to Industry
How to cite: pHES553 [prGal1-RAS2(KAN) pnh604] was a gift from Hana El-Samad (Addgene plasmid # 103846 ; http://n2t.net/addgene:103846 ; RRID:Addgene_103846)
