[The description below was written by a language model from this plasmid's Addgene catalogue record and pLannotate feature annotations shown in this document.]
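Description:
pHES553 is a yeast expression plasmid built on the pNH604 backbone and carrying a galactose-inducible copy of the Saccharomyces cerevisiae RAS2 gene. It is propagated in E. coli through a high-copy ColE1/pUC-type origin with ampicillin selection (AmpR under its own promoter). It also retains pBluescript-style elements: an f1 origin, a lacZα fragment with the lac promoter and operator, and flanking T3 and T7 promoters. The annotation shows no yeast replication origin (no 2μ or CEN/ARS). It does show a complete TRP1 coding sequence matching the Candida glabrata ortholog, plus separate fragments of the S. cerevisiae TRP1 promoter and coding region on either side of the payload. That layout fits an integrating vector targeted to the TRP1 locus with tryptophan prototrophy as the selection, although the record does not state the integration mode.

The payload is the full RAS2 open reading frame placed directly downstream of the Gal4-regulated GAL1,10 divergent promoter, so Ras2 is expressed in response to galactose. Ras2 stimulates adenylate cyclase and so raises cAMP and protein kinase A activity. This matches the associated study of PKA signalling in budding yeast, in which inducible Ras2 would be a way to perturb the pathway. A kanMX cassette follows RAS2 and provides a second, drug-based yeast marker in addition to the catalogued TRP1 marker. Short annotated fragments of URA3, rop, bom, lacI and a histone H3-like sequence appear to be backbone remnants or incidental matches. The catalogue lists a total size of about 6.5 kb, whereas the sequenced record is 9,709 nt. The record does not explain this discrepancy.
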