Features (pLannotate 1.2.2; 25 found; start..end, strand, type, name):
    280..433     +  promoter       TRP1 promoter (fragment): S. cerevisiae TRP1
    427..705     +  CDS            HHT1 (fragment): H3_KLULA - Experimental evidence at protein level: Swiss-Prot protein existence level 1. Core component of nucleosome. Nucleosomes wrap and compact DNA into chromatin, limiting DNA accessibility to the cellular machineries which require DNA as a template. Histones thereby play a central role in transcription regulation, DNA repair, DNA replication and chromosomal stability. DNA accessibility is regulated via a complex set of post-translational modifications of histones, also called histone code, and nucleosome remodeling. From Kluyveromyces lactis (strain ATCC 8585 / CBS 2359 / DSM 70799 / NBR
   1066..1716    +  CDS            TRP1: TRPF_CANGA - Protein inferred from homology: Swiss-Prot protein existence level 3. From Candida glabrata (strain ATCC 2001 / CBS 138 / JCM 3761 / NBRC 0622 / NRRL Y-65) (Yeast) (Torulopsis glabrata).
   1961..2005    +  promoter       GAL10 promoter (fragment): S. cerevisiae GAL10; inducible promoter, regulated by Gal4
   2003..2576    +  promoter       GAL1,10 promoter (fragment): GAL1 and GAL10 genes of S. cerevisiae; divergent inducible promoter, regulated by Gal4
   2593..3558    +  CDS            RAS2: RAS2_YEAST - Also known as ASC1, CTN5, GLC5. Experimental evidence at protein level: Swiss-Prot protein existence level 1. The S.cerevisiae Ras proteins modulate the activity of the adenylate cyclase catalytic subunit and therefore affect the biosynthesis of cyclic-AMP. From Saccharomyces cerevisiae (strain ATCC 204508 / S288c) (Baker's yeast).
   3629..4985    +  gene           kanMX: yeast selectable marker conferring kanamycin resistance (Wach et al., 1994)
   5067..5090    -  misc_feature   MCS (fragment): pBluescript multiple cloning site
   5867..6219    +  CDS            TRP1 (fragment): phosphoribosylanthranilate isomerase, required for tryptophan biosynthesis; S. cerevisiae TRP1; yeast auxotrophic marker
   6257..6275    -  promoter       T7 promoter: promoter for bacteriophage T7 RNA polymerase
   6278..6435    +  CDS            lacZα (fragment): LacZα fragment of β-galactosidase; lacZ fragment
   6439..6867    +  rep_origin     f1 ori (sequence partly withheld): f1 bacteriophage origin of replication; arrow indicates direction of (+) strand synthesis
   6895..6946    -  misc_feature   bom (fragment): basis of mobility region from pBR322
   7002..7094    -  CDS            URA3 (fragment): PYRF_YEAST - Experimental evidence at protein level: Swiss-Prot protein existence level 1. From Saccharomyces cerevisiae (strain ATCC 204508 / S288c) (Baker's yeast).
   7094..7226    -  promoter       URA3 promoter (fragment): S. cerevisiae URA3
   7234..7283    -  misc_feature   bom (fragment): basis of mobility region from pBR322
   7385..7420    -  CDS            rop (fragment): Rop protein, which maintains plasmids at low copy number; rop
   7532..7636    +  promoter       AmpR promoter: bla
   7637..8497    +  CDS            AmpR: β-lactamase; bla; confers resistance to ampicillin, carbenicillin, and related antibiotics
   8668..9256    +  rep_origin     ori: high-copy-number ColE1/pMB1/pBR322/pUC origin of replication
   9439..9531    +  CDS            lacI (fragment): lac repressor; lacI; The lac repressor binds to the lac operator to inhibit transcription in E. coli. This inhibition can be relieved by adding lactose or isopropyl-β-D-thiogalactopyranoside (IPTG).
   9544..9565    +  protein_bind   CAP binding site: CAP binding activates transcription in the presence of cAMP. E. coli catabolite activator protein
   9580..9610    +  promoter       lac promoter: promoter for the E. coli lac operon
   9618..9634    +  protein_bind   lac operator: The lac repressor binds to the lac operator to inhibit transcription in E. coli. This inhibition can be relieved by adding lactose or isopropyl-β-D-thiogalactopyranoside (IPTG). lac repressor encoded by lacI
   9679..9697    +  promoter       T3 promoter: promoter for bacteriophage T3 RNA polymerase
>Addgene plasmid #103846 | pHES553 [prGal1-RAS2(KAN) pnh604] | addgene full sequence | sequence record 202560 | Addgene NGS Result
GGCCGGCCATTTAAATGTTTAAACGGCCACGCTGGCCATATTTCTACCAATCTCTCAACACTGAGTAATG
GTAGTTATAAGAAAGAGACCGAGTTAGGGACAGTTAGAGGCGGTGGAGATATTCCTTATGGCATGTCTGG
CGATGATAAAACTTTTCAAACGGCAGCCCCGATCTAAAAGAGCTGACAGGGAAATGGTCAGAAAAAGAAA
CGTGCACCCGCCCGTCTGGACGCGCCGCTCACCCGCACGGCAGAGACCAATCAGTAAAAATCAACGGTTA
ACGACATTACTATATATATAATATAGGAAGCATTTAATAGAACAGCATCGTAATATATGTGTACTTTGCA
GTTATGACGCCAGATGGCAGTAGTGGAAGATATTCTTTATTGAAAAATAGCTTGTCACCTTACGTACAAT
CTTGATCCGGAGCCCGTCGCTTTGAGAGAAATCAGAAGATTCCAAAAGTCTACTGAACTTTTGATCAGAA
AGTTGCCTTTCCAAAGACTAGTCAGAGAAATCGCCCAAGATTTCAAGACCGATCTAAGATTCCAATCCTC
TGCCATCGGTGCTCTACAGGAATCCGTTGAAGCTTACTTGGTCTCTTTGTTCGAAGACACCAACTTGGCC
GCTATCCACGCTAAGCGTGTTACCATCCAAAAGAAGGATATCAAGTTGGCTAGAAGATTGAGAGGTGAAA
GATCCTAAGCACACAGGGATTGTTGTACAATTACTTTTTATGATTTTAGATACACACAAATCTTTTCTAC
GATTACCTTTCATTTATTTTCGTTTCATGTTTTATTAATCATTCTTTTTGTATATTTCACATCGGGTGGG
GTTTTTATATTAAATTTTAATAACATAATCTTTTAAAGTTTCTACTTTCTATCCTGTATATTATTTCCAT
ATCTATATCTATATTTTCAAGCTTGTTCACATCCTTATCGGAATTGTTCCAGCGTTTTTGTACAGAAAAT
GATGTTATGGTAACGAGCTATATCAGACCTACTAGTCTTATAGAGCTGTACAGAGTCTTGGAAACATAAC
CAACACACCAACAAGATGTCATTTGATTCGTTACTCGACAAGAATGATAAGCTGGTAAAAGTTTGCGGGA
TTCAAACCGTCGAGGCTGCCGAAACTGCGCTTCAAGCAGGCGCTGATTTGATAGGGATCATATGTGTCCC
CAACAGGAAGCGGACTATCGAGAGCGCTGTGGCTCGTGAAATATCCAAATTGATTCACAAATCAGGTACT
ACAAAGCTGGTGGGGGTGTTCAGGAATCAATCTGTTGAGGACGTACATCGGCTTTCTGAGGAATATGACC
TTGACATAATCCAATTACATGGTGATGAATCATGGCCAGAGTACTATAACGTCATTAAGAAACCAATAAT
CAAAAGAGTCATATTCCCTAGAGATGTCGATGTTGTAACACAAGTGTGTCAAAGAAAACCCTTGGTATGT
CTACCATTGTTCGACTCCGAGGCAGGCGGTACAGGTGAAAAGCTGGACTGGTCCAGTATTTCCTCCTGGG
CAAGCGAACAGAATAACGTATTTTATATACTAGCGGGTGGACTAACTGCAGAAAACGTCATGGAGGCGGT
GGGGTTGCCTGGTGTAATTGGTGTTGACGTCTCAGGTGGTGTAGAGACTGACGGCGTCAAAGACAATGAC
AAGATAATTAAATATGTACAAAATGCAAAGAAACAATGAATTACGAAGAGAAGTCTCAATGAGGTTTTAC
AAACAATCCTATAATACATATATGCCACTTAGATATACTTTGAATACTGAATATACTGACTCATTATATT
CTTTAATTGTAGTTTCTCAAAAATATTCATACAGGTTAGCTATGAATTCATGCTATAATTTCCATTTTGT
TCATGTAAGATACACATAGGGATAAAATGTGATAACTAATCAGCGGTACCGGGCCCTTATATTGAATTTT
CAAAAATTCTTACTTTTTTTTGGATGGACGCAAAGAAGTTTAATATCCATATCTAATCTTACTTATATGT
TGTGGAAATGTAAAGAGCCCCATTATCTTAGCCTAAAAAAACCTTCTCTTTGGAACTTTCAGTAATACGC
TTAACTGCTCATTGCTATATTGAAGTACGGATTAGAAGCCGCCGAGCGGGCGACAGCCCTCCGACGGAAG
ACTCTCCTCCGTGCGTCCTCGTCTTCACCGGTCGCGTTCCTGAAACGCAGATGTGCCTCGCGCCGCACTG
CTCCGAACAATAAAGATTCTACAATACTAGCTTTTATGGTTATGAAGAGGAAAAATTGGCAGTAACCTGG
CCCCACAAACCTTCAAATTAACGAATCAAATTAACAACCATAGGATGATAATGCGATTAGTTTTTTAGCC
TTGTTTCTGGGGTAATTAATCAGCGAAGCGATGATTTTTGATCTATTAACAGATATATAAATGGAAAAGC
TGCATAACCACTTTAACTAATACTTTCAACATTTTCAGTTTGTATTACTTCTTATTCAAATGTCATAAAA
GTATCAACAAAAAATTGTTAATATACCTCTATACTTTAACGTCAAGGAGAAAAAACTATACTCGAGAATA
AAATGCCTTTGAACAAGTCGAACATAAGAGAGTACAAGCTAGTCGTCGTTGGTGGTGGTGGTGTTGGTAA
AAATGCTTTGACCATACAATTGACCCAATCGCACTTTGTAGATGAATACGATCCCACAATTGAGGATTCA
TACAGGGAGCAAGTGGTGATTGATGATGAAGTGTCTATATTGGACATTTTGGATACTGCAGGGCAGGAAG
AATACTCTGCTATGAGGGAACAATACATGCGCAACGGCGAAGGATTCCTATTGGTTTACTCTATAACGTC
CAAGTCGTCTCTTGATGAGCTTATGACTTACTATCAACAGATATTGAGAGTCAAAGATACCGACTATGTT
CCAATTGTGGTTGTTGGTAACAAATCTGATTTAGAAAACGAAAAACAGGTCTCTTACCAGGACGGGTTGA
ACATGGCAAAGCAAATGAACGCTCCTTTCTTGGAGACATCTGCTAAGCAAGCAATCAACGTGGAAGAGGC
GTTTTACACTCTAGCACGTTTAGTTAGAGACGAAGGCGGCAAGTACAACAAGACTTTGACGGAAAATGAC
AACTCCAAGCAAACTTCTCAAGATACAAAAGGGAGCGGTGCCAACTCTGTGCCTAGAAATAGCGGTGGCC
ACAGGAAGATGAGCAATGCTGCCAACGGTAAAAATGTGAACAGTAGCACAACTGTCGTGAATGCCAGGAA
TGCAAGCATAGAGAGTAAGACAGGGTTGGCAGGCAACCAGGCGACAAATGGTAAGACACAAACTGATCGC
ACCAATATAGACAATTCCACGGGCCAAGCTGGTCAGGCCAACGCTCAAAGCGCTAATACGGTTAATAATC
GTGTAAATAATAATAGTAAGGCCGGTCAAGTTTCAAATGCTAAACAGGCTAGGAAGCAGCAAGCTGCACC
CGGCGGTAACACCAGTGAAGCCTCCAAGAGCGGATCGGGTGGCTGTTGTATTATAAGTTAAGGATCGGAT
AACAGGGTAATATAGATCTGTTTAGCTTGCCTCGTCCCCGCCGGGTCACCCGGCCAGCGACATGGAGGCC
CAGAATACCCTCCTTGACAGTCTTGACGTGCGCAGCTCAGGGGCATGATGTGACTGTCGCCCGTACATTT
AGCCCATACATCCCCATGTATAATCATTTGCATCCATACATTTTGATGGCCGCACGGCGCGAAGCAAAAA
TTACGGCTCCTCGCTGCAGACCTGCGAGCAGGGAAACGCTCCCCTCACAGACGCGTTGAATTGTCCCCAC
GCCGCGCCCCTGTAGAGAAATATAAAAGGTTAGGATTTGCCACTGAGGTTCTTCTTTCATATACTTCCTT
TTAAAATCTTGCTAGGATACAGTTCTCACATCACATCCGAACATAAACAACCATGGGTAAGGAAAAGACT
CACGTTTCGAGGCCGCGATTAAATTCCAACATGGATGCTGATTTATATGGGTATAAATGGGCTCGCGATA
ATGTCGGGCAATCAGGTGCGACAATCTATCGATTGTATGGGAAGCCCGATGCGCCAGAGTTGTTTCTGAA
ACATGGCAAAGGTAGCGTTGCCAATGATGTTACAGATGAGATGGTCAGACTAAACTGGCTGACGGAATTT
ATGCCTCTTCCGACCATCAAGCATTTTATCCGTACTCCTGATGATGCATGGTTACTCACCACTGCGATCC
CCGGCAAAACAGCATTCCAGGTATTAGAAGAATATCCTGATTCAGGTGAAAATATTGTTGATGCGCTGGC
AGTGTTCCTGCGCCGGTTGCATTCGATTCCTGTTTGTAATTGTCCTTTTAACAGCGATCGCGTATTTCGT
CTCGCTCAGGCGCAATCACGAATGAATAACGGTTTGGTTGATGCGAGTGATTTTGATGACGAGCGTAATG
GCTGGCCTGTTGAACAAGTCTGGAAAGAAATGCATAAGCTTTTGCCATTCTCACCGGATTCAGTCGTCAC
TCATGGTGATTTCTCACTTGATAACCTTATTTTTGACGAGGGGAAATTAATAGGTTGTATTGATGTTGGA
CGAGTCGGAATCGCAGACCGATACCAGGATCTTGCCATCCTATGGAACTGCCTCGGTGAGTTTTCTCCTT
CATTACAGAAACGGCTTTTTCAAAAATATGGTATTGATAATCCTGATATGAATAAATTGCAGTTTCATTT
GATGCTCGATGAGTTTTTCTAATCAGTACTGACAATAAAAAGATTCTTGTTTTCAAGAACTTGTCATTTG
TATAGTTTTTTTATATTGTAGTTGTTCTATTTTAATCAAATGTTAGCGTGATTTATATTTTTTTTCGCCT
CGACATCATCTGCCCAGATGCGAAGTTAAGTGCGCAGAAAGTAATATCATGCGTCAATCGTATGTGAATG
CTGGTCGCTATACTGCTGTCGATTCGATACTAACGCCGCCATCCAGTTTAAACGAGCTCGAATTCATCGA
TGATATCAGATCCACTAGTGGCCTATGCGGCCGCCACCGCGGTGGAGCTCTAAGCAAATAGCTAAATTAT
ATACGAATTAATATTATGATTAAGTGTTTACGTGAGTGCGATATTTTTATTACTATAGCTCTAAGCAAAT
AGCTAAATTATATACGAATTAATATTATGATTAAGTGTTTACGTGAGTGCGATATTTTTATTACTATCTT
ATACAGTTGTATATACTCTATAAAATGAGTTGTCTATTAATTAACGCGATGAATGCTTTCTGGGTTTACC
TCTCCAACAACTCTAGTTTACTTCTCAATACATTCAATTGTATTTGATTTGTCAATACTTCATCATTAAT
CAATTCTATAGTTTTGTTTTTCTCGTTTATTTCCAAATTTAATGCATCAATTTTATTATTCAATTTGTCG
TTGATTTTGGTTAATGATTTTATGGTTTGATCTCTGGCATTGATTGTTTGTGTTAGTTTTTCATTATTGA
TAATTAAATTATTTAAGTTAGTTATCAACTCGGTGTTTTCAAGTTTCAAGTTTTCAATTTCTTTAGAGTT
TATTAGATTTGTCAAAGTTTCTGAATTGCTTGATTGGTCCTGTAGAAGAGTATTTGTTGTTGTGGATAAT
TGATTCAATTTTTGAGACAATTGCTGGAAGGCGTTGAAATATCTAGCATCAATCTCATGGTTTTTTTCCC
GAGAGTCTCGTAGATTCAATTGTTTTAATATATCTTGGGACCACTCTTGATTTGAACTCATGGAAATTAA
ACTGGGTGTTGTGTTGTGGTGTAATGATTGTACCCCCTTTGCTTATAATTGTGTGGTTCCGATGCTGACT
TACTGGGTATTATATGTGTGCCCAATAGAAAGAGAACAATTGACCCGGTTATTGCAAGGAAAATTTCAAG
TCTTGTAAAAGCATATAAAAATAGTTCAGGCACTCCGAAATACTTGGTTGGCGTGTTTCGTAATCAACCT
AAGGAGGATGTTTTGGCTCTGGTCAATGATTACGGCATTGATATCGTCCAACTGCATGGAGATGAGTCGT
GGCGAGAATACCAAGAGTTCCTCGGTTTGCCAGTTATTAAAAGACTCGTATTTCCAAAAGACTGCAACAT
ACTACTCAGTGCAGCTTCACAGAAACCTCATTCGTTTATTCCCTTGTTTGATTCAGAAGGCCGGCCATTT
AAATGTTTAAACGGCCACGCTGGCCCCCTATAGTGAGTCGTATTACAATTCACTGGCCGTCGTTTTACAA
CGTCGTGACTGGGAAAACCCTGGCGTTACCCAACTTAATCGCCTTGCAGCACATCCCCCTTTCGCCAGCT
GGCGTAATAGCGAAGAGGCCCGCACCGATCGCCCTTCCCAACAGTTGCGCAGCCTGAATGGCGAATGG
[124 nt withheld, positions 6439-6562]
C
[91 nt withheld, positions 6564-6654]
A
[49 nt withheld, positions 6656-6704]
CCTTTGACGTTGGAGTCCACGTTCTTT
[37 nt withheld, positions 6732-6768]
ACCCTATCTCGGTCTATTCTTTTGATTTATAAGGGATTTTGCCGATTTCGGCCTATTGGTTAAAAAATGA
GCTGATTTAACAAAAATTTAACGCGAATTTTAACAAAATATTAACGCTTACAATTTCCTGATGCGGTATT
TTCTCCTTACGCATCTGTGCGGTATTTCACACCGCATAGGGTAATAACTGATATAATTAAATTGAAGCTC
TAATTTGTGAGTTTAGTATTAGGATCTCTACCCTTGGCGAAAAGTCCTCTGCCAACAATGATGATATCTG
ATCCACCACTTACAACTTCGTCGACGGTTCTGTACTGCTGACCCAATATGCGTATATATACCAATCTAAG
TCTGTGCTCCTTCCTTCGTTCTTCCTTCTGTTCGGAGATTACCGAATCAAAAAAATTTCAAGGAAACCGA
AATCAAAAAAAAGAATAAAAAAAAAATGATGAATTGAAAAGGTGGTATGGTGCACTCTCAGTACAATCTG
CTCTGATGCCGCATAGTTAAGCCAGCCCCGACACCCGCCAACACCCGCTGACGCGCCCTGACGGGCTTGT
CTGCTCCCGGCATCCGCTTACAGACAAGCTGTGACCGTCTCCGGGAGCTGCATGTGTCAGAGGTTTTCAC
CGTCATCACCGAAACGCGCGAGACGAAAGGGCCTCGTGATACGCCTATTTTTATAGGTTAATGTCATGAT
AATAATGGTTTCTTAGACGTCGGCGCGCCGAGGACGTCAGGTGGCACTTTTCGGGGAAATGTGCGCGGAA
CCCCTATTTGTTTATTTTTCTAAATACATTCAAATATGTATCCGCTCATGAGACAATAACCCTGATAAAT
GCTTCAATAATATTGAAAAAGGAAGAGTATGAGTATTCAACATTTCCGTGTCGCCCTTATTCCCTTTTTT
GCGGCATTTTGCCTTCCTGTTTTTGCTCACCCAGAAACGCTGGTGAAAGTAAAAGATGCTGAAGATCAGT
TGGGTGCACGAGTGGGTTACATCGAACTGGATCTCAACAGCGGTAAGATCCTTGAGAGTTTTCGCCCCGA
AGAACGTTTTCCAATGATGAGCACTTTTAAAGTTCTGCTATGTGGCGCGGTATTATCCCGTATTGACGCC
GGGCAAGAGCAACTCGGTCGCCGCATACACTATTCTCAGAATGACTTGGTTGAGTACTCACCAGTCACAG
AAAAGCATCTTACGGATGGCATGACAGTAAGAGAATTATGCAGTGCTGCCATAACCATGAGTGATAACAC
TGCGGCCAACTTACTTCTGACAACGATCGGAGGACCGAAGGAGCTAACCGCTTTTTTGCACAACATGGGG
GATCATGTAACTCGCCTTGATCGTTGGGAACCGGAGCTGAATGAAGCCATACCAAACGACGAGCGTGACA
CCACGATGCCTGTAGCAATGGCAACAACGTTGCGCAAACTATTAACTGGCGAACTACTTACTCTAGCTTC
CCGGCAACAATTAATAGACTGGATGGAGGCGGATAAAGTTGCAGGACCACTTCTGCGCTCGGCCCTTCCG
GCTGGCTGGTTTATTGCTGATAAATCTGGAGCCGGTGAGCGTGGGTCTCGCGGTATCATTGCAGCACTGG
GGCCAGATGGTAAGCCCTCCCGTATCGTAGTTATCTACACGACGGGGAGTCAGGCAACTATGGATGAACG
AAATAGACAGATCGCTGAGATAGGTGCCTCACTGATTAAGCATTGGTAACTGTCAGACCAAGTTTACTCA
TATATACTTTAGATTGATTTAAAACTTCATTTTTAATTTAAAAGGATCTAGGTGAAGATCCTTTTTGATA
ATCTCATGACCAAAATCCCTTAACGTGAGTTTTCGTTCCACTGAGCGTCAGACCCCGTAGAAAAGATCAA
AGGATCTTCTTGAGATCCTTTTTTTCTGCGCGTAATCTGCTGCTTGCAAACAAAAAAACCACCGCTACCA
GCGGTGGTTTGTTTGCCGGATCAAGAGCTACCAACTCTTTTTCCGAAGGTAACTGGCTTCAGCAGAGCGC
AGATACCAAATACTGTTCTTCTAGTGTAGCCGTAGTTAGGCCACCACTTCAAGAACTCTGTAGCACCGCC
TACATACCTCGCTCTGCTAATCCTGTTACCAGTGGCTGCTGCCAGTGGCGATAAGTCGTGTCTTACCGGG
TTGGACTCAAGACGATAGTTACCGGATAAGGCGCAGCGGTCGGGCTGAACGGGGGGTTCGTGCACACAGC
CCAGCTTGGAGCGAACGACCTACACCGAACTGAGATACCTACAGCGTGAGCTATGAGAAAGCGCCACGCT
TCCCGAAGGGAGAAAGGCGGACAGGTATCCGGTAAGCGGCAGGGTCGGAACAGGAGAGCGCACGAGGGAG
CTTCCAGGGGGAAACGCCTGGTATCTTTATAGTCCTGTCGGGTTTCGCCACCTCTGACTTGAGCGTCGAT
TTTTGTGATGCTCGTCAGGGGGGCGGAGCCTATGGAAAAACGCCAGCAACGCGGCCTTTTTACGGTTCCT
GGCCTTTTGCTGGCCTTTTGCTCACATGTTCTTTCCTGCGTTATCCCCTGATTCTGTGGATAACCGTATT
ACCGCCTTTGAGTGAGCTGATACCGCTCGCCGCAGCCGAACGACCGAGCGCAGCGAGTCAGTGAGCGAGG
AAGCGGAAGAGCGCCCAATACGCAAACCGCCTCTCCCCGCGCGTTGGCCGATTCATTAATGCAGCTGGCA
CGACAGGTTTCCCGACTGGAAAGCGGGCAGTGAGCGCAACGCAATTAATGTGAGTTAGCTCACTCATTAG
GCACCCCAGGCTTTACACTTTATGCTTCCGGCTCGTATGTTGTGTGGAATTGTGAGCGGATAACAATTTC
ACACAGGAAACAGCTATGACCATGATTACGCCAAGCTCGGAATTAACCCTCACTAAAGGGAACAAAAGCT
G
